>Addgene plasmid #101595 | pDONR221-ZNF735 | depositor full sequence | sequence record 191651 | Full Sequence
ATGGCAAAAAGGCCTGGCCCGCCTGGGAGCAGAGAGATGGGCCTTTTGACTTTCAGAGATATAGCAATTG
AATTCAGTTTGGCAGAGTGGCAGTGCCTTGACCATGCCCAACAAAACCTATACAGAGATGTAATGCTAGA
GAATTACAGGAACCTTTTCAGCCTTGGGATGACTGTATCAAAGCCAGATTTAATAGCGTGCCTGGAACAA
AATAAAGAGCCCCAAAATATAAAGAGAAATGAAATGGCAGCAAAACACCCTGTCACGTGCAGCCATTTTA
ACCAAGACCTCCAGCCTGAACAATCAATAAAAGACAGCCTCCAAAAAGTAATACCCAGAACATATGGAAA
GTGTGGCCATGAAAACCTCCAATTGAAGAAGTGCTGTAAGAGAGTAGATGAATGTGAAGTCCATAAAGGT
GGATATAATGACCTGAACCAGTGCCTATCGAACACCCAGAATAAGATTTTCCAGACCCATAAGTGTGTGA
AGGTTTTTTCGAAGTTTTCAAACAGTAACAGGCATAATGCGAGATACACTGGAAAGAAGCACCTGAAGTG
TAAAAAATACGGGAAGAGTTTCTGCATGTTCAGCCACCTAAACCAACACCAGATCATCCACACGAAAGAA
AAATCATATAAGTGTGAAGAGTGTGGAAAAAGTTTTAACCACAGTTCTTCTGGCACGACACATAAGAGGA
TCCTAACTGGAGAGAAGCCATACAGGTGTGAAGAATGTGGAAAGGCTTTCAGATGGCCTTCAAACCTAAC
AAGACATAAAAGGATACATACAGGAGAAAAGCCATATGCATGTGAAGAATGTGGCCAAGCTTTCAGGAGA
TCTTCCACCCTGACAAACCATAAGAGAATACATACTGGTGAGAGGCCATATAAATGTGAGGAGTGTGGGA
AAGCTTTTTCTGTATCTTCGGCCCTAATATACCATAAAAGAATCCATACCGGAGAAAAACCATACACCTG
TGAAGAATGCGGGAAGGCATTTAACTGTTCCAGCACCCTAAAAACCCATAAAATAATCCACACAGGTGAA
AAGCCATATACGTGTGAAGAATGTGGGAGGACTTTTAACTGCAGTTCGACTGTAAAGGCACATAAAAGAA
TACACACTGGTGAAAAACCGTATAAGTGTGAGGAATGTGATAAGGCTTTTAAGTGGCACAGCAGCCTGGC
AAAACATAAAATTATCCACACCGGAGAGAAACCATATAAGTGTAACAACTTTCTTGTACAAAGTTGGCAT
TATAAGAAAGCATTGCTTATCAATTTGTTGCAACGAACAGGTCACTATCAGTCAAAATAAAATCATTATT
TGCCATCCAGCTGATATCCCCTATAGTGAGTCGTATTACATGGTCATAGCTGTTTCCTGGCAGCTCTGGC
CCGTGTCTCAAAATCTCTGATGTTACATTGCACAAGATAAAAATATATCATCATGAACAATAAAACTGTC
TGCTTACATAAACAGTAATACAAGGGGTGTTATGAGCCATATTCAACGGGAAACGTCGAGGCCGCGATTA
AATTCCAACATGGATGCTGATTTATATGGGTATAAATGGGCTCGCGATAATGTCGGGCAATCAGGTGCGA
CAATCTATCGCTTGTATGGGAAGCCCGATGCGCCAGAGTTGTTTCTGAAACATGGCAAAGGTAGCGTTGC
CAATGATGTTACAGATGAGATGGTCAGACTAAACTGGCTGACGGAATTTATGCCTCTTCCGACCATCAAG
CATTTTATCCGTACTCCTGATGATGCATGGTTACTCACCACTGCGATCCCCGGAAAAACAGCATTCCAGG
TATTAGAAGAATATCCTGATTCAGGTGAAAATATTGTTGATGCGCTGGCAGTGTTCCTGCGCCGGTTGCA
TTCGATTCCTGTTTGTAATTGTCCTTTTAACAGCGATCGCGTATTTCGTCTCGCTCAGGCGCAATCACGA
ATGAATAACGGTTTGGTTGATGCGAGTGATTTTGATGACGAGCGTAATGGCTGGCCTGTTGAACAAGTCT
GGAAAGAAATGCATAAACTTTTGCCATTCTCACCGGATTCAGTCGTCACTCATGGTGATTTCTCACTTGA
TAACCTTATTTTTGACGAGGGGAAATTAATAGGTTGTATTGATGTTGGACGAGTCGGAATCGCAGACCGA
TACCAGGATCTTGCCATCCTATGGAACTGCCTCGGTGAGTTTTCTCCTTCATTACAGAAACGGCTTTTTC
AAAAATATGGTATTGATAATCCTGATATGAATAAATTGCAGTTTCATTTGATGCTCGATGAGTTTTTCTA
ATCAGAATTGGTTAATTGGTTGTAACACTGGCAGAGCATTACGCTGACTTGACGGGACGGCGCAAGCTCA
TGACCAAAATCCCTTAACGTGAGTTACGCGTCGTTCCACTGAGCGTCAGACCCCGTAGAAAAGATCAAAG
GATCTTCTTGAGATCCTTTTTTTCTGCGCGTAATCTGCTGCTTGCAAACAAAAAAACCACCGCTACCAGC
GGTGGTTTGTTTGCCGGATCAAGAGCTACCAACTCTTTTTCCGAAGGTAACTGGCTTCAGCAGAGCGCAG
ATACCAAATACTGTTCTTCTAGTGTAGCCGTAGTTAGGCCACCACTTCAAGAACTCTGTAGCACCGCCTA
CATACCTCGCTCTGCTAATCCTGTTACCAGTGGCTGCTGCCAGTGGCGATAAGTCGTGTCTTACCGGGTT
GGACTCAAGACGATAGTTACCGGATAAGGCGCAGCGGTCGGGCTGAACGGGGGGTTCGTGCACACAGCCC
AGCTTGGAGCGAACGACCTACACCGAACTGAGATACCTACAGCGTGAGCTATGAGAAAGCGCCACGCTTC
CCGAAGGGAGAAAGGCGGACAGGTATCCGGTAAGCGGCAGGGTCGGAACAGGAGAGCGCACGAGGGAGCT
TCCAGGGGGAAACGCCTGGTATCTTTATAGTCCTGTCGGGTTTCGCCACCTCTGACTTGAGCGTCGATTT
TTGTGATGCTCGTCAGGGGGGCGGAGCCTATGGAAAAACGCCAGCAACGCGGCCTTTTTACGGTTCCTGG
CCTTTTGCTGGCCTTTTGCTCACATGTTCTTTCCTGCGTTATCCCCTGATTCTGTGGATAACCGTATTAC
CGCCTTTGAGTGAGCTGATACCGCTCGCCGCAGCCGAACGACCGAGCGCAGCGAGTCAGTGAGCGAGGAA
GCGGAAGAGCGCCCAATACGCAAACCGCCTCTCCCCGCGCGTTGGCCGATTCATTAATGCAGCTGGCACG
ACAGGTTTCCCGACTGGAAAGCGGGCAGTGAGCGCAACGCAATTAATACGCGTACCGCTAGCCAGGAAGA
GTTTGTAGAAACGCAAAAAGGCCATCCGTCAGGATGGCCTTCTGCTTAGTTTGATGCCTGGCAGTTTATG
GCGGGCGTCCTGCCCGCCACCCTCCGGGCCGTTGCTTCACAACGTTCAAATCCGCTCCCGGCGGATTTGT
CCTACTCAGGAGAGCGTTCACCGACAAACAACAGATAAAACGAAAGGCCCAGTCTTCCGACTGAGCCTTT
CGTTTTATTTGATGCCTGGCAGTTCCCTACTCTCGCGTTAACGCTAGCATGGATGTTTTCCCAGTCACGA
CGTTGTAAAACGACGGCCAGTCTTAAGCTCGGGCCCCAAATAATGATTTTATTTTGACTGATAGTGACCT
GTTCGTTGCAACAAATTGATGAGCAATGCTTTTTTATAATGCCAACTTTGTACAAAAAAGTTG
Features (pLannotate 1.2.2; 10 found; start..end, strand, type, name):
      1..573     +  CDS            ZNF679 (fragment): ZN679_HUMAN - Experimental evidence at protein level: Swiss-Prot protein existence level 1. May be involved in transcriptional regulation. From Homo sapiens (Human).
   1236..1331    -  protein_bind   attL3: mutant version of attL; recombination site for the Gateway® LR reaction LR Clonase™
   1350..1368    -  promoter       T7 promoter: promoter for bacteriophage T7 RNA polymerase
   1502..2311    +  CDS            KanR: aminoglycoside phosphotransferase; aph(3')-Ia; confers resistance to kanamycin in bacteria or G418 (Geneticin®) in eukaryotes
   2458..3046    +  rep_origin     ori: high-copy-number ColE1/pMB1/pBR322/pUC origin of replication
   3229..3321    +  CDS            lacI (fragment): lac repressor; lacI; The lac repressor binds to the lac operator to inhibit transcription in E. coli. This inhibition can be relieved by adding lactose or isopropyl-β-D-thiogalactopyranoside (IPTG).
   3376..3403    -  terminator     rrnB T2 terminator: transcription terminator T2 from the E. coli rrnB gene
   3535..3578    +  terminator     rrnB T1 terminator: Escherichia coli rrnB; transcription terminator T1 from the E. coli rrnB gene
   3625..3661    -  CDS            lacZα (fragment): LacZα fragment of β-galactosidase; lacZ fragment
   3678..3773    +  protein_bind   attL3: mutant version of attL; recombination site for the Gateway® LR reaction LR Clonase™
