[The description below was written by a language model from this plasmid's Addgene catalogue record and pLannotate feature annotations shown in this document.]
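Description:
pDONR221-ZNF735 is a Gateway entry (shuttling) clone built on the Invitrogen pDONR221 backbone and carrying the open reading frame of the human zinc-finger transcription factor ZNF735. It belongs to the Human TFome Collection, a library of human transcription factor ORFs assembled for cell fate engineering, and the record notes that the insert was made by gene synthesis. The plasmid is about 3.8 kb and is maintained in E. coli at high copy from a ColE1/pUC-type origin. Selection is with kanamycin through the aph(3')-Ia resistance gene.

The ORF lies between two attL-type recombination sites, which allow it to be moved by an LR Clonase reaction into any compatible destination vector. The annotation software labels both sites attL3, but the record does not otherwise specify the attL variants. The last nucleotide of the stop codon has been removed, so the coding sequence reads through after transfer and can be fused in frame to C-terminal tags or reporters supplied by the destination vector. The automated feature table marks only the first part of the insert, calling it a fragment of the related zinc-finger protein ZNF679. This most likely reflects similarity among family members rather than a different insert, and the catalogue entry identifies the gene as ZNF735.

Upstream of the cassette, rrnB T1 and T2 terminators insulate it from read-through transcription. A T7 promoter sits next to one att site, and short lacI and lacZα remnants come from the backbone. The entry clone has no eukaryotic promoter, so it serves as a donor rather than an expression vector. M13 forward and reverse primer sites flank the insert for sequence verification.
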