Addgene plasmid #101595: pDONR221-ZNF735
Purpose: Donor Vector containing ZNF735 transcription factor, part of the Human TFome Collection
Depositing lab: George Church. Depositing organization: Harvard Medical School. Publication: A comprehensive library of human transcription factors for cell fate engineering. Ng AHM, Khoshakhlagh P, Rojo Arias JE, Pasquini G, Wang K, Swiersy A, Shipman SL, Appleton E, Kiaee K, Kohman RE, Vernet A, Dysart M, Leeper K, Saylor W, Huang JY, Graveline A, Taipale J, Hill DE, Vidal M, Melero-Martin JM, Busskamp V, Church GM. Nat Biotechnol. 2021 Apr;39(4):510-519. doi: 10.1038/s41587-020-0742-6. Epub 2020 Nov 30. PubMed 33257861.
Backbone
  Vector backbone: pDONR221
  Backbone manufacturer: Invitrogen
  Vector type: Gateway shuttling vector
Growth in bacteria
  Bacterial resistance: Kanamycin, 50 μg/mL
  Growth temperature: 37°C
  Growth strain: DH5alpha
  Copy number: High Copy
Gene/Insert
  Gene/Insert name: ZNF735 (alt name: P0CB33 (Uniprot ID))
  Species: H. sapiens (human)
  Mutation: Last nucleotide of stop codon removed to allow for Gateway C-terminal fusions
  Entrez Gene: ZNF735
  Cloning method: Gateway Cloning
  Sequencing primers: 5′ M13F(-21); 3′ M13R
Terms and licenses: Academic/Nonprofit Terms; Industry Terms: Not Available to Industry
Depositor comments: Harvard generated by gene synthesis
How to cite: pDONR221-ZNF735 was a gift from George Church (Addgene plasmid # 101595 ; http://n2t.net/addgene:101595 ; RRID:Addgene_101595)
