>Addgene plasmid #101595 | pDONR221-ZNF735 | depositor partial sequence | sequence record 191652 | insert
ATGGCAAAAAGGCCTGGCCCGCCTGGGAGCAGAGAGATGGGCCTTTTGACTTTCAGAGATATAGCAATTG
AATTCAGTTTGGCAGAGTGGCAGTGCCTTGACCATGCCCAACAAAACCTATACAGAGATGTAATGCTAGA
GAATTACAGGAACCTTTTCAGCCTTGGGATGACTGTATCAAAGCCAGATTTAATAGCGTGCCTGGAACAA
AATAAAGAGCCCCAAAATATAAAGAGAAATGAAATGGCAGCAAAACACCCTGTCACGTGCAGCCATTTTA
ACCAAGACCTCCAGCCTGAACAATCAATAAAAGACAGCCTCCAAAAAGTAATACCCAGAACATATGGAAA
GTGTGGCCATGAAAACCTCCAATTGAAGAAGTGCTGTAAGAGAGTAGATGAATGTGAAGTCCATAAAGGT
GGATATAATGACCTGAACCAGTGCCTATCGAACACCCAGAATAAGATTTTCCAGACCCATAAGTGTGTGA
AGGTTTTTTCGAAGTTTTCAAACAGTAACAGGCATAATGCGAGATACACTGGAAAGAAGCACCTGAAGTG
TAAAAAATACGGGAAGAGTTTCTGCATGTTCAGCCACCTAAACCAACACCAGATCATCCACACGAAAGAA
AAATCATATAAGTGTGAAGAGTGTGGAAAAAGTTTTAACCACAGTTCTTCTGGCACGACACATAAGAGGA
TCCTAACTGGAGAGAAGCCATACAGGTGTGAAGAATGTGGAAAGGCTTTCAGATGGCCTTCAAACCTAAC
AAGACATAAAAGGATACATACAGGAGAAAAGCCATATGCATGTGAAGAATGTGGCCAAGCTTTCAGGAGA
TCTTCCACCCTGACAAACCATAAGAGAATACATACTGGTGAGAGGCCATATAAATGTGAGGAGTGTGGGA
AAGCTTTTTCTGTATCTTCGGCCCTAATATACCATAAAAGAATCCATACCGGAGAAAAACCATACACCTG
TGAAGAATGCGGGAAGGCATTTAACTGTTCCAGCACCCTAAAAACCCATAAAATAATCCACACAGGTGAA
AAGCCATATACGTGTGAAGAATGTGGGAGGACTTTTAACTGCAGTTCGACTGTAAAGGCACATAAAAGAA
TACACACTGGTGAAAAACCGTATAAGTGTGAGGAATGTGATAAGGCTTTTAAGTGGCACAGCAGCCTGGC
AAAACATAAAATTATCCACACCGGAGAGAAACCATATAAGTGTAA
